>Addgene plasmid #183931 | PHR-GFP-STAT2 | addgene full sequence | sequence record 364129 | Addgene NGS Result
[34 nt withheld, positions 1-34]
CAGGTGGCACTTTTCGGGGAAATGTGCGCGGAACCCCTATTTGTTTATTTTTCTAAATACATTCAAATAT
GTATCCGCTCATGAGACAATAACCCTGATAAATGCTTCAATAATATTGAAAAAGGAAGAGTCCTGAGGCG
GAAAGAACCAGCTGTGGAATGTGTGTCAGTTAGGGTGTGGAAAGTCCCCAGGCTCCCCAGCAGGCAGAAG
TATGCAAAGCATGCATCTCAATTAGTCAGCAACCAGGTGTGGAAAGTCCCCAGGCTCCCCAGCAGGCAGA
AGTATGCAAAGCATGCATCTCAATTAGTCAGCAACCATAGTCCCGCCCCTAACTCCGCCCATCCCGCCCC
TAACTCCGCCCAGTTCCGCCCATTCTCCGCCCCATGGCTGACTAATTTTTTTTATTTATGCAGAGGCCGA
GGCCGCCTCGGCCTCTGAGCTATTCCAGAAGTAGTGAGGAGGCTTTTTTGGAGGCCTAGGCTTTTGCAAA
GATCGATCAAGAGACAGGATGAGGATCGTTTCGCATGATTGAACAAGATGGATTGCACGCAGGTTCTCCG
GCCGCTTGGGTGGAGAGGCTATTCGGCTATGACTGGGCACAACAGACAATCGGCTGCTCTGATGCCGCCG
TGTTCCGGCTGTCAGCGCAGGGGCGCCCGGTTCTTTTTGTCAAGACCGACCTGTCCGGTGCCCTGAATGA
ACTGCAAGACGAGGCAGCGCGGCTATCGTGGCTGGCCACGACGGGCGTTCCTTGCGCAGCTGTGCTCGAC
GTTGTCACTGAAGCGGGAAGGGACTGGCTGCTATTGGGCGAAGTGCCGGGGCAGGATCTCCTGTCATCTC
ACCTTGCTCCTGCCGAGAAAGTATCCATCATGGCTGATGCAATGCGGCGGCTGCATACGCTTGATCCGGC
TACCTGCCCATTCGACCACCAAGCGAAACATCGCATCGAGCGAGCACGTACTCGGATGGAAGCCGGTCTT
GTCGATCAGGATGATCTGGACGAAGAGCATCAGGGGCTCGCGCCAGCCGAACTGTTCGCCAGGCTCAAGG
CGAGCATGCCCGACGGCGAGGATCTCGTCGTGACCCATGGCGATGCCTGCTTGCCGAATATCATGGTGGA
AAATGGCCGCTTTTCTGGATTCATCGACTGTGGCCGGCTGGGTGTGGCGGACCGCTATCAGGACATAGCG
TTGGCTACCCGTGATATTGCTGAAGAGCTTGGCGGCGAATGGGCTGACCGCTTCCTCGTGCTTTACGGTA
TCGCCGCTCCCGATTCGCAGCGCATCGCCTTCTATCGCCTTCTTGACGAGTTCTTCTGAGCGGGACTCTG
GGGTTCGAAATGACCGACCAAGCGACGCCCAACCTGCCATCACGAGATTTCGATTCCACCGCCGCCTTCT
ATGAAAGGTTGGGCTTCGGAATCGTTTTCCGGGACGCCGGCTGGATGATCCTCCAGCGCGGGGATCTCAT
GCTGGAGTTCTTCGCCCACCCTAGGGGGAGGCTAACTGAAACACGGAAGGAGACAATACCGGAAGGAACC
CGCGCTATGACGGCAATAAAAAGACAGAATAAAACGCACGGTGTTGGGTCGTTTGTTCATAAACGCGGGG
TTCGGTCCCAGGGCTGGCACTCTGTCGATACCCCACCGAGACCCCATTGGGGCCAATACGCCCGCGTTTC
TTCCTTTTCCCCACCCCACCCCCCAAGTTCGGGTGAAGGCCCAGGGCTCGCAGCCAACGTCGGGGCGGCA
GGCCCTGCCATAGCCTCAGGTTACTCATATATACTTTAGATTGATTTAAAACTTCATTTTTAATTTAAAA
GGATCTAGGTGAAGATCCTTTTTGATAATCTCATGACCAAAATCCCTTAACGTGAGTTTTCGTTCCACTG
AGCGTCAGACCCCGTAGAAAAGATCAAAGGATCTTCTTGAGATCCTTTTTTTCTGCGCGTAATCTGCTGC
TTGCAAACAAAAAAACCACCGCTACCAGCGGTGGTTTGTTTGCCGGATCAAGAGCTACCAACTCTTTTTC
CGAAGGTAACTGGCTTCAGCAGAGCGCAGATACCAAATACTGTTCTTCTAGTGTAGCCGTAGTTAGGCCA
CCACTTCAAGAACTCTGTAGCACCGCCTACATACCTCGCTCTGCTAATCCTGTTACCAGTGGCTGCTGCC
AGTGGCGATAAGTCGTGTCTTACCGGGTTGGACTCAAGACGATAGTTACCGGATAAGGCGCAGCGGTCGG
GCTGAACGGGGGGTTCGTGCACACAGCCCAGCTTGGAGCGAACGACCTACACCGAACTGAGATACCTACA
GCGTGAGCTATGAGAAAGCGCCACGCTTCCCGAAGGGAGAAAGGCGGACAGGTATCCGGTAAGCGGCAGG
GTCGGAACAGGAGAGCGCACGAGGGAGCTTCCAGGGGGAAACGCCTGGTATCTTTATAGTCCTGTCGGGT
TTCGCCACCTCTGACTTGAGCGTCGATTTTTGTGATGCTCGTCAGGGGGGCGGAGCCTATGGAAAAACGC
CAGCAACGCGGCCTTTTTACGGTTCCTGGCCTTTTGCTGGCCTTTTGCTCACATGTTCTTTCCTGCGTTA
TCCCCTGATTCTGTGGATAACCGTATTACCGCCATGCATTAGTTATTAATAGTAATCAATTACGGGGTCA
TTAGTTCATAGCCCATATATGGAGTTCCGCGTTACATAACTTACGGTAAATGGCCCGCCTGGCTGACCGC
CCAACGACCCCCGCCCATTGACGTCAATAATGACGTATGTTCCCATAGTAACGCCAATAGGGACTTTCCA
TTGACGTCAATGGGTGGAGTATTTACGGTAAACTGCCCACTTGGCAGTACATCAAGTGTATCATATGCCA
AGTACGCCCCCTATTGACGTCAATGACGGTAAATGGCCCGCCTGGCATTATGCCCAGTACATGACCTTAT
GGGACTTTCCTACTTGGCAGTACATCTACGTATTAGTCATCGCTATTACCATGGTGATGCGGTTTTGGCA
GTACATCAATGGGCGTGGATAGCGGTTTGACTCACGGGGATTTCCAAGTCTCCACCCCATTGACGTCAAT
GGGAGTTTGTTTTGGCACCAAAATCAACGGGACTTTCCAAAATGTCGTAACAACTCCGCCCCATTGACGC
AAATGGGCGGTAGGCGTGTACGGTGGGAGGTCTATATAAGCAGAGCTGGTTTAGTGAACCGTCAGATCCG
CTAGCGCTACCGGACTCAGATCTCGAGGCCACCATGAAGATGGACAAAAAGACTATAGTTTGGTTTAGAA
GAGACCTAAGGATTGAGGATAATCCTGCATTAGCAGCAGCTGCTCACGAAGGATCTGTTTTTCCTGTCTT
CATTTGGTGTCCTGAAGAAGAAGGACAGTTTTATCCTGGAAGAGCTTCAAGATGGTGGATGAAACAATCA
CTTGCTCACTTATCTCAATCCTTGAAGGCTCTTGGATCTGACCTCACTTTAATCAAAACCCACAACACGA
TTTCAGCGATCTTGGATTGTATCCGCGTTACCGGTGCTACAAAAGTCGTCTTTAACCACCTCTATGATCC
TGTTTCGTTAGTTCGGGACCATACCGTAAAGGAGAAGCTGGTGGAACGTGGGATCTCTGTGCAAAGCTAC
AATGGAGATCTATTGTATGAACCGTGGGAGATATACTGCGAAAAGGGCAAACCTTTTACGAGTTTCAATT
CTTACTGGAAGAAATGCTTAGATATGTCGATTGAATCCGTTATGCTTCCTCCTCCTTGGCGGTTGATGCC
AATAACTGCAGCGGCTGAAGCGATTTGGGCGTGTTCGATTGAAGAACTAGGGCTGGAGAATGAGGCCGAG
AAACCGAGCAATGCGTTGTTAACTAGAGCTTGGTCTCCAGGATGGAGCAATGCTGATAAGTTACTAAATG
AGTTCATCGAGAAGCAGTTGATAGATTATGCAAAGAACAGCAAGAAAGTTGTTGGGAATTCTACTTCACT
ACTTTCTCCGTATCTCCATTTCGGGGAAATAAGCGTCAGACACGTTTTCCAGTGTGCCCGGATGAAACAA
ATTATATGGGCAAGAGATAAGAACAGTGAAGGAGAAGAAAGTGCAGATCTTTTTCTTAGGGGAATCGGTT
TAAGAGAGTATTCTCGGTATATATGTTTCAACTTCCCGTTTACTCACGAGCAATCGTTGTTGAGTCATCT
TCGGTTTTTCCCTTGGGATGCTGATGTTGATAAGTTCAAGGCCTGGAGACAAGGCAGGACCGGTTATCCG
TTGGTGGATGCCGGAATGAGAGAGCTTTGGGCTACCGGATGGATGCATAACAGAATAAGAGTGATTGTTT
CAAGCTTTGCTGTGAAGTTTCTTCTCCTTCCATGGAAATGGGGAATGAAGTATTTCTGGGATACACTTTT
GGATGCTGATTTGGAATGTGACATCCTTGGCTGGCAGTATATCTCTGGGAGTATCCCCGATGGCCACGAG
CTTGATCGCTTGGACAATCCCGCGTTACAAGGCGCCAAATATGACCCAGAAGGTGAGTACATAAGGCAAT
GGCTTCCCGAGCTTGCGAGATTGCCAACTGAATGGATCCATCATCCATGGGACGCTCCTTTAACCGTACT
CAAAGCTTCTGGTGTGGAACTCGGAACAAACTATGCGAAACCCATTGTAGACATCGACACAGCTCGTGAG
CTACTAGCTAAAGCTATTTCAAGAACCCGTGAAGCACAGATCATGATCGGAGCAGCAGCCCGGGTCATGG
TGAGCAAGGGCGAGGAGCTGTTCACCGGGGTGGTGCCCATCCTGGTCGAGCTGGACGGCGACGTAAACGG
CCACAAGTTCAGCGTGTCCGGCGAGGGCGAGGGCGATGCCACCTACGGCAAGCTGACCCTGAAGTTCATC
TGCACCACCGGCAAGCTGCCCGTGCCCTGGCCCACCCTCGTGACCACCCTGACCTACGGCGTGCAGTGCT
TCAGCCGCTACCCCGACCACATGAAGCAGCACGACTTCTTCAAGTCCGCCATGCCCGAAGGCTACGTCCA
GGAGCGCACCATCTTCTTCAAGGACGACGGCAACTACAAGACCCGCGCCGAGGTGAAGTTCGAGGGCGAC
ACCCTGGTGAACCGCATCGAGCTGAAGGGCATCGACTTCAAGGAGGACGGCAACATCCTGGGGCACAAGC
TGGAGTACAACTACAACAGCCACAACGTCTATATCATGGCCGACAAGCAGAAGAACGGCATCAAGGTGAA
CTTCAAGATCCGCCACAACATCGAGGACGGCAGCGTGCAGCTCGCCGACCACTACCAGCAGAACACCCCC
ATCGGCGACGGCCCCGTGCTGCTGCCCGACAACCACTACCTGAGCACCCAGTCCGCCCTGAGCAAAGACC
CCAACGAGAAGCGCGATCACATGGTCCTGCTGGAGTTCGTGACCGCCGCCGGGATCACTCTCGGCATGGA
CGAGCTGTACAAGAGCGGCCGCAGGGGGCGTCGACTGGGTACCCCTCCTAAGAAGAAGAGGAAGGTTGCC
CCCACCATGGATAAAAAGAAGAGAAAGGCCCCCCCGACCGATGTCAGCCTGGGGGACGGTCCGGATCTAG
ACATGGCGCAGTGGGAAATGCTGCAGAATCTTGACAGCCCCTTTCAGGATCAGCTGCACCAGCTTTACTC
GCACAGCCTCCTGCCTGTGGACATTCGACAGTACTTGGCTGTCTGGATTGAAGACCAGAACTGGCAGGAA
GCTGCACTTGGGAGTGATGATTCCAAGGCTACCATGCTATTCTTCCACTTCTTGGATCAGCTGAACTATG
AGTGTGGCCGTTGCAGCCAGGACCCAGAGTCCTTGTTGCTGCAGCACAATTTGCGGAAATTCTGCCGGGA
CATTCAGCCCTTTTCCCAGGATCCTACCCAGTTGGCTGAGATGATCTTTAACCTCCTTCTGGAAGAAAAA
AGAATTTTGATCCAGGCTCAGAGGGCCCAATTGGAACAAGGAGAGCCAGTTCTCGAAACACCTGTGGAGA
GCCAGCAACATGAGATTGAATCCCGGATCCTGGATTTAAGGGCTATGATGGAGAAGCTGGTAAAATCCAT
CAGCCAACTGAAAGACCAGCAGGATGTCTTCTGCTTCCGATATAAGATCCAGGCCAAAGGGAAGACACCC
TCTCTGGACCCCCATCAGACCAAAGAGCAGAAGATTCTGCAGGAAACTCTCAATGAACTGGACAAAAGGA
GAAAGGAGGTGCTGGATGCCTCCAAAGCACTGCTAGGCCGATTAACTACCCTAATCGAGCTACTGCTGCC
AAAGTTGGAGGAGTGGAAGGCCCAGCAGCAAAAAGCCTGCATCAGAGCTCCCATTGACCACGGGTTGGAA
CAGCTGGAGACATGGTTCACAGCTGGAGCAAAGCTGTTGTTTCACCTGAGGCAGCTGCTGAAGGAGCTGA
AGGGACTGAGTTGCCTGGTTAGCTATCAGGATGACCCTCTGACCAAAGGGGTGGACCTACGCAACGCCCA
GGTCACAGAGTTGCTACAGCGTCTGCTCCACAGAGCCTTTGTGGTAGAAACCCAGCCCTGCATGCCCCAA
ACTCCCCATCGACCCCTCATCCTCAAGACTGGCAGCAAGTTCACCGTCCGAACAAGGCTGCTGGTGAGAC
TCCAGGAAGGCAATGAGTCACTGACTGTGGAAGTCTCCATTGACAGGAATCCTCCTCAATTACAAGGCTT
CCGGAAGTTCAACATTCTGACTTCAAACCAGAAAACTTTGACCCCCGAGAAGGGGCAGAGTCAGGGTTTG
ATTTGGGACTTTGGTTACCTGACTCTGGTGGAGCAACGTTCAGGTGGTTCAGGAAAGGGCAGCAATAAGG
GGCCACTAGGTGTGACAGAGGAACTGCACATCATCAGCTTCACGGTCAAATATACCTACCAGGGTCTGAA
GCAGGAGCTGAAAACGGACACCCTCCCTGTGGTGATTATTTCCAACATGAACCAGCTCTCAATTGCCTGG
GCTTCAGTTCTCTGGTTCAATTTGCTCAGCCCAAACCTTCAGAACCAGCAGTTCTTCTCCAACCCCCCCA
AGGCCCCCTGGAGCTTGCTGGGCCCTGCTCTCAGTTGGCAGTTCTCCTCCTATGTTGGCCGAGGCCTCAA
CTCAGACCAGCTGAGCATGCTGAGAAACAAGCTGTTCGGGCAGAACTGTAGGACTGAGGATCCATTATTG
TCCTGGGCTGACTTCACTAAGCGAGAGAGCCCTCCTGGCAAGTTACCATTCTGGACATGGCTGGACAAAA
TTCTGGAGTTAGTACATGACCACCTGAAGGATCTCTGGAATGATGGACGCATCATGGGCTTTGTGAGTCG
GAGCCAGGAGCGCCGGCTGCTGAAGAAGACCATGTCTGGCACCTTTCTACTGCGCTTCAGTGAATCGTCA
GAAGGGGGCATTACCTGCTCCTGGGTGGAGCACCAGGATGATGACAAGGTGCTCATCTACTCTGTGCAAC
CGTACACGAAGGAGGTGCTGCAGTCACTCCCGCTGACTGAAATCATCCGCCATTACCAGTTGCTCACTGA
GGAGAATATACCTGAAAACCCACTGCGCTTCCTCTATCCCCGAATCCCCCGGGATGAAGCTTTTGGGTGC
TACTACCAGGAGAAAGTTAATCTCCAGGAACGGAGGAAATACCTGAAACACAGGCTCATTGTGGTCTCTA
ATAGACAGGTGGATGAACTGCAACAACCGCTGGAGCTTAAGCCAGAGCCAGAGCTGGAGTCATTAGAGCT
GGAACTAGGGCTGGTGCCAGAGCCAGAGCTCAGCCTGGACTTAGAGCCACTGCTGAAGGCAGGGCTGGAT
CTGGGGCCAGAGCTAGAGTCTGTGCTGGAGTCCACTCTGGAGCCTGTGATAGAGCCCACACTATGCATGG
TATCACAAACAGTGCCAGAGCCAGACCAAGGACCTGTATCACAGCCAGTGCCAGAGCCAGATTTGCCCTG
TGATCTGAGACATTTGAACACTGAGCCAATGGAAATCTTCAGAAACTGTGTAAAGATTGAAGAAATCATG
CCGAATGGTGACCCACTGTTGGCTGGCCAGAACACCGTGGATGAGGTTTACGTCTCCCGCCCCAGCCACT
TCTACACTGATGGACCCTTGATGCCTTCTGACTTCCAACCGGTCGCCACCATGGATATCTCGATCTAGCG
GCTAGATCATAATCAGCCATACCACATTTGTAGAGGTTTTACTTGCTTTAAAAAACCTCCCACACCTCCC
CCTGAACCTGAAACATAAAATGAATGCAATTGTTGTTGTTAACTTGTTTATTGCAGCTTATAATGGTTAC
AAATAAAGCAATAGCATCACAAATTTCACAAATAAAGCATTTTTTTCACTGCATTCTAGTTGTGGTTTGT
CCAAACTCATCAATGTATCTTAAGGCGTAAATTGTAAGCGTTAATATTTTGTTAAAATTCGCGTTAAATT
TTTGTTAAATCAGCTCATTTTTTAACCAATAGGCCGAAATCGGCAAAATCCCTTATAAATCAAAAGAATA
GACCGAGATAGGGT
[37 nt withheld, positions 8589-8625]
AAAGAACGTGGACTCCAACGTCAAAGG
[49 nt withheld, positions 8653-8701]
T
[91 nt withheld, positions 8703-8793]
G
[90 nt withheld, positions 8795-8884]
Features (pLannotate 1.2.2; 17 found; start..end, strand, type, name):
     61..165     +  promoter       AmpR promoter: bla
    167..524     +  promoter       SV40 promoter: SV40 enhancer and early promoter
    559..1353    +  CDS            NeoR/KanR: aminoglycoside phosphotransferase from Tn5; aph(3')-II (or nptII); confers resistance to neomycin, kanamycin, and G418 (Geneticin®)
   1374..1526    +  CDS            ble (fragment): BLE_KLEPN - Experimental evidence at protein level: Swiss-Prot protein existence level 1. Binding protein with a strong affinity to the bleomycin family of antibiotics. Binds to CL990; an antimitotic-antibiotic compound. From Klebsiella pneumoniae.
   1585..1632    +  polyA_signal   HSV TK poly(A) signal: herpes simplex virus thymidine kinase polyadenylation signal (Cole and Stacy, 1985)
   1723..1739    -  polyA_signal   bGH poly(A) signal (fragment): bovine growth hormone polyadenylation signal
   1961..2549    +  rep_origin     ori: high-copy-number ColE1/pMB1/pBR322/pUC origin of replication
   2724..3027    +  enhancer       CMV enhancer: human cytomegalovirus immediate early enhancer
   3028..3231    +  promoter       CMV promoter: human cytomegalovirus (CMV) immediate early promoter
   3254..3281    +  misc_feature   MCS (fragment): multiple cloning site
   3288..4781    +  CDS            CRY2PHR: N-terminal photolyase homology region of Arabidopsis thaliana cryptochrome 2 binds to CIB1 upon exposure to blue light (Kennedy et al., 2010)
   4791..5507    +  CDS            EGFP: EGFP is a basic (constitutively fluorescent) green fluorescent protein published in 1996, derived from Aequorea victoria. It is reported to be a rapidly-maturing weak dimer with moderate acid sensitivity.
   5592..5622    +  CDS            VP16 AD (fragment): transcriptional activation domain of herpes simplex virus protein VP16 (Triezenberg et al., 1988; Cousens et al., 1989); UL48
   5637..8189    +  CDS            STAT2: STAT2_HUMAN - Experimental evidence at protein level: Swiss-Prot protein existence level 1. Signal transducer and activator of transcription that mediates signaling by type I interferons (IFN-alpha and IFN-beta). Following type I IFN binding to cell surface receptors, Jak kinases (TYK2 and JAK1) are activated, leading to tyrosine phosphorylation of STAT1 and STAT2. The phosphorylated STATs dimerize, associate with IRF9/ISGF3G to form a complex termed ISGF3 transcription factor, that enters the nucleus. ISGF3 binds to the IFN stimulated response element (ISRE) to activate the transcription of i
   8229..8312    +  CDS            large T antigen (fragment): large T antigen from SV40 (simian virus 40)
   8335..8456    +  polyA_signal   SV40 poly(A) signal: SV40 polyadenylation signal
   8490..34      -  rep_origin     f1 ori (across the origin) (sequence partly withheld): f1 bacteriophage origin of replication; arrow indicates direction of (+) strand synthesis
