[The description below was written by a language model from this plasmid's Addgene catalogue record and pLannotate feature annotations shown in this document.]
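Description:
PHR-GFP-STAT2 is a mammalian expression plasmid built by Gibson cloning on the Clontech pmCherryN1 backbone. It is maintained at high copy in E. coli through a ColE1/pUC-type origin and also carries an f1 phage origin. A single NeoR/KanR (Tn5 aminoglycoside phosphotransferase) gene serves both hosts: a bacterial bla-type promoter drives kanamycin resistance in bacteria, while the adjacent SV40 enhancer/early promoter, with an HSV TK polyadenylation signal downstream, provides G418 selection in mammalian cells. No mCherry feature is annotated, suggesting the original reporter was replaced by the insert.

The payload is a fusion reading frame driven by the CMV immediate-early enhancer and promoter and terminated by an SV40 poly(A) signal. It starts with CRY2PHR, the N-terminal photolyase homology region of Arabidopsis thaliana cryptochrome 2, followed by EGFP and then STAT2 sequence. The catalogue entry describes this last part as the STAT2 activation domain, but the annotated human STAT2 match spans roughly 2.5 kb, which points to a much larger portion of the protein than an isolated activation domain. Short fragments matching VP16 AD (between EGFP and STAT2) and SV40 large T antigen (after STAT2) are also detected; the record does not explain them, and they may be linker or cloning remnants, or in the latter case possibly a nuclear localisation signal.

Blue light induces binding of the PHR domain to CIBN, so the GFP-labelled STAT2 module can be recruited on demand to a CIBN-tagged partner supplied separately. The associated study examined how multivalent interactions contribute to transcription activation independently of phase separation, and EGFP allows recruitment to be followed by microscopy.
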