Addgene plasmid #183931: PHR-GFP-STAT2
Purpose: Optogenetic PHR domain coupled to GFP and STAT2 activation domain; binds to CIBN upon blue light exposure
Depositing lab: Karsten Rippe. Depositing organization: Deutsches Krebsforschungszentrum (DKFZ). Publication: Transcription activation is enhanced by multivalent interactions independent of phase separation. Trojanowski J, Frank L, Rademacher A, Mucke N, Grigaitis P, Rippe K. Mol Cell. 2022 May 4. pii: S1097-2765(22)00328-8. doi: 10.1016/j.molcel.2022.04.017. PubMed 35537448.
Backbone
  Vector backbone: pmCherryN1
  Backbone manufacturer: Clontech
  Vector type: Mammalian Expression
  Selectable markers: Neomycin (select with G418)
Growth in bacteria
  Bacterial resistance: Kanamycin, 50 μg/mL
  Growth temperature: 37°C
  Growth strain: DH5alpha
  Copy number: High Copy
Gene/Insert
  Gene/Insert name: PHR-GFP-STAT2 (alt name: PHR domain of CRY2)
  Species: A. thaliana (mustard weed), Synthetic
  Mutation: none
  Entrez Gene: CRY2 (a.k.a. AT1G04400, AT-PHH1, ATCRY2, CRYPTOCHROME 2 APOPROTEIN, F19P19.14, F19P19_14, FHA, PHH1, cryptochrome 2)
  Promoter: CMV
  Cloning method: Gibson Cloning
Terms and licenses: Academic/Nonprofit Terms; Industry Terms: Not Available to Industry
How to cite: PHR-GFP-STAT2 was a gift from Karsten Rippe (Addgene plasmid # 183931 ; http://n2t.net/addgene:183931 ; RRID:Addgene_183931)
