>Addgene plasmid #183931 | PHR-GFP-STAT2 | depositor partial sequence | sequence record 356480 | PHR
ATGAAGATGGACAAAAAGACTATAGTTTGGTTTAGAAGAGACCTAAGGATTGAGGATAATCCTGCATTAG
CAGCAGCTGCTCACGAAGGATCTGTTTTTCCTGTCTTCATTTGGTGTCCTGAAGAAGAAGGACAGTTTTA
TCCTGGAAGAGCTTCAAGATGGTGGATGAAACAATCACTTGCTCACTTATCTCAATCCTTGAAGGCTCTT
GGATCTGACCTCACTTTAATCAAAACCCACAACACGATTTCAGCGATCTTGGATTGTATCCGCGTTACCG
GTGCTACAAAAGTCGTCTTTAACCACCTCTATGATCCTGTTTCGTTAGTTCGGGACCATACCGTAAAGGA
GAAGCTGGTGGAACGTGGGATCTCTGTGCAAAGCTACAATGGAGATCTATTGTATGAACCGTGGGAGATA
TACTGCGAAAAGGGCAAACCTTTTACGAGTTTCAATTCTTACTGGAAGAAATGCTTAGATATGTCGATTG
AATCCGTTATGCTTCCTCCTCCTTGGCGGTTGATGCCAATAACTGCAGCGGCTGAAGCGATTTGGGCGTG
TTCGATTGAAGAACTAGGGCTGGAGAATGAGGCCGAGAAACCGAGCAATGCGTTGTTAACTAGAGCTTGG
TCTCCAGGATGGAGCAATGCTGATAAGTTACTAAATGAGTTCATCGAGAAGCAGTTGATAGATTATGCAA
AGAACAGCAAGAAAGTTGTTGGGAATTCTACTTCACTACTTTCTCCGTATCTCCATTTCGGGGAAATAAG
CGTCAGACACGTTTTCCAGTGTGCCCGGATGAAACAAATTATATGGGCAAGAGATAAGAACAGTGAAGGA
GAAGAAAGTGCAGATCTTTTTCTTAGGGGAATCGGTTTAAGAGAGTATTCTCGGTATATATGTTTCAACT
TCCCGTTTACTCACGAGCAATCGTTGTTGAGTCATCTTCGGTTTTTCCCTTGGGATGCTGATGTTGATAA
GTTCAAGGCCTGGAGACAAGGCAGGACCGGTTATCCGTTGGTGGATGCCGGAATGAGAGAGCTTTGGGCT
ACCGGATGGATGCATAACAGAATAAGAGTGATTGTTTCAAGCTTTGCTGTGAAGTTTCTTCTCCTTCCAT
GGAAATGGGGAATGAAGTATTTCTGGGATACACTTTTGGATGCTGATTTGGAATGTGACATCCTTGGCTG
GCAGTATATCTCTGGGAGTATCCCCGATGGCCACGAGCTTGATCGCTTGGACAATCCCGCGTTACAAGGC
GCCAAATATGACCCAGAAGGTGAGTACATAAGGCAATGGCTTCCCGAGCTTGCGAGATTGCCAACTGAAT
GGATCCATCATCCATGGGACGCTCCTTTAACCGTACTCAAAGCTTCTGGTGTGGAACTCGGAACAAACTA
TGCGAAACCCATTGTAGACATCGACACAGCTCGTGAGCTACTAGCTAAAGCTATTTCAAGAACCCGTGAA
GCACAGATCATGATCGGAGCAGCA
