>Addgene plasmid #183931 | PHR-GFP-STAT2 | depositor partial sequence | sequence record 356481 | EGFP
CATGGTGAGCAAGGGCGAGGAGCTGTTCACCGGGGTGGTGCCCATCCTGGTCGAGCTGGACGGCGACGTA
AACGGCCACAAGTTCAGCGTGTCCGGCGAGGGCGAGGGCGATGCCACCTACGGCAAGCTGACCCTGAAGT
TCATCTGCACCACCGGCAAGCTGCCCGTGCCCTGGCCCACCCTCGTGACCACCCTGACCTACGGCGTGCA
GTGCTTCAGCCGCTACCCCGACCACATGAAGCAGCACGACTTCTTCAAGTCCGCCATGCCCGAAGGCTAC
GTCCAGGAGCGCACCATCTTCTTCAAGGACGACGGCAACTACAAGACCCGCGCCGAGGTGAAGTTCGAGG
GCGACACCCTGGTGAACCGCATCGAGCTGAAGGGCATCGACTTCAAGGAGGACGGCAACATCCTGGGGCA
CAAGCTGGAGTACAACTACAACAGCCACAACGTCTATATCATGGCCGACAAGCAGAAGAACGGCATCAAG
GTGAACTTCAAGATCCGCCACAACATCGAGGACGGCAGCGTGCAGCTCGCCGACCACTACCAGCAGAACA
CCCCCATCGGCGACGGCCCCGTGCTGCTGCCCGACAACCACTACCTGAGCACCCAGTCCGCCCTGAGCAA
AGACCCCAACGAGAAGCGCGATCACATGGTCCTGCTGGAGTTCGTGACCGCCGCCGGGATCACTCTCGGC
ATGGACGAGCTGTACAA
